Addgene plasmid #154954: pET28-6His-TEV-Nsp14
Purpose: Expresses Nsp14 from SARS-CoV-2 with a N-terminal TEV-protease cleavable 6His tag in E. coli
Depositing lab: Justin Kollman. Depositing organization: University of Washington.
Backbone
  Vector backbone: pET28
  Backbone size w/o insert (bp): 5233
  Total vector size (bp): 6862
  Vector type: Bacterial Expression
Growth in bacteria
  Bacterial resistance: Kanamycin, 50 μg/mL
  Growth temperature: 37°C
  Growth strain: DH5alpha
  Copy number: High Copy
Gene/Insert
  Gene/Insert name: 6His-TEV-Nsp14 (alt name: Non-structural protein 14)
  Species: SARS-CoV-2
  Insert size (bp): 1629
  GenBank ID: MN985325
  Entrez Gene: ORF1ab (a.k.a. GU280_gp01)
  Promoter: T7 Promoter
  Tag / fusion protein: 6His-TEV (N terminal on insert)
  Cloning method: Restriction Enzyme; 5′ cloning site NcoI (not destroyed); 3′ cloning site XhoI (not destroyed)
  Sequencing primers: 5′ T7 Promoter; 3′ T7 Terminator
Resource information
  A portion of this plasmid was derived from a plasmid made by: Gene was PCR amplified from the relevant plasmid described in Gordon et al, Nature (2020); doi: 10.1038/s41586-020-2286-9
Terms and licenses: Academic/Nonprofit Terms; Industry Terms
How to cite: pET28-6His-TEV-Nsp14 was a gift from Justin Kollman (Addgene plasmid # 154954 ; http://n2t.net/addgene:154954 ; RRID:Addgene_154954)
