[The description below was written by a language model from this plasmid's Addgene catalogue record and pLannotate feature annotations shown in this document.]
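Description:
pET28-6His-TEV-Nsp14 is a bacterial expression plasmid built on the pET28 backbone for producing SARS-CoV-2 non-structural protein 14 (Nsp14) in E. coli. It is selected with kanamycin through an aph(3')-Ia aminoglycoside phosphotransferase gene and replicates from a ColE1/pMB1-type origin. The annotation also finds the pBR322-derived bom and rop elements, although the catalogue lists the plasmid as high copy. An f1 phage origin is present as well. Short fragments annotated as tetracycline resistance and an AmpR promoter fragment appear to be backbone remnants rather than functional markers.

The payload is an approximately 1.6 kb insert cloned between NcoI and XhoI, both of which are retained. It encodes Nsp14 preceded by an N-terminal six-histidine tag and a TEV protease recognition site, so the tag can be used for metal-affinity purification and then cleaved off. The coding sequence was PCR-amplified from a previously published SARS-CoV-2 expression plasmid. The feature table identifies it only generically, as a fragment of the ORF1ab replicase polyprotein from which Nsp14 derives. The functional note attached to that hit describes a different polyprotein product and should not be read as describing Nsp14.

Transcription runs from a T7 promoter with an adjacent lac operator and a T7 gene 10 ribosome binding site, and it ends at the T7 terminator. The plasmid-borne lacI gene supplies repressor, so expression is IPTG-inducible in hosts that provide T7 RNA polymerase. A His-tag-like fragment is annotated immediately downstream of the insert, as is typical of the pET28 backbone. The record does not state whether it is translated, and it describes only the N-terminal tag. The construct is suited to recombinant production and purification of Nsp14.
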