Features (pLannotate 1.2.2; 19 found; start..end, strand, type, name):
     12..440     +  rep_origin     f1 ori (sequence partly withheld): f1 bacteriophage origin of replication; arrow indicates direction of (+) strand synthesis
    493..550     +  promoter       AmpR promoter (fragment): bla
    559..1374    -  CDS            KanR: aminoglycoside phosphotransferase; aph(3')-Ia; confers resistance to kanamycin in bacteria or G418 (Geneticin®) in eukaryotes
   1496..2084    +  rep_origin     ori: high-copy-number ColE1/pMB1/pBR322/pUC origin of replication
   2270..2409    -  misc_feature   bom: basis of mobility region from pBR322
   2511..2702    -  CDS            rop: Rop protein, which maintains plasmids at low copy number; rop
   2719..3099    +  CDS            YPB1_ECOLX: Protein predicted: Swiss-Prot protein existence level 4. From Escherichia coli.
   3171..3462    -  CDS            TcR (fragment): tetracycline efflux protein; tet; confers resistance to tetracycline
   3477..3498    -  protein_bind   CAP binding site: CAP binding activates transcription in the presence of cAMP. E. coli catabolite activator protein
   3511..4593    -  CDS            lacI: lac repressor; lacI; The lac repressor binds to the lac operator to inhibit transcription in E. coli. This inhibition can be relieved by adding lactose or isopropyl-β-D-thiogalactopyranoside (IPTG).
   4594..4671    -  promoter       lacI promoter: lacI
   4679..4958    -  CDS            TcR (fragment): tetracycline efflux protein; tet; confers resistance to tetracycline
   4980..4998    +  promoter       T7 promoter: promoter for bacteriophage T7 RNA polymerase
   4999..5023    +  protein_bind   lac operator: The lac repressor binds to the lac operator to inhibit transcription in E. coli. This inhibition can be relieved by adding lactose or isopropyl-β-D-thiogalactopyranoside (IPTG). lac repressor encoded by lacI
   5038..5060    +  RBS            RBS: efficient ribosome binding site from bacteriophage T7 gene 10 (Olins and Rangwala, 1989)
   5112..6701    +  CDS            rep (fragment): R1AB_SARS2 - Experimental evidence at protein level: Swiss-Prot protein existence level 1. [2'-O-methyltransferase]: Methyltransferase that mediates mRNA cap 2'-O-ribose methylation to the 5'-cap structure of viral mRNAs. N7-methyl guanosine cap is a prerequisite for binding of nsp16. Therefore plays an essential role in viral mRNAs cap methylation which is essential to evade immune system. From Severe acute respiratory syndrome coronavirus 2 (2019-nCoV) (SARS-CoV-2).
   6702..6719    +  CDS            9xHis (fragment): 9xHis affinity tag
   6729..6778    +  CDS            SET1 (fragment): solubility-enhancement tag derived from T7 phage gene 10B
   6786..6833    +  terminator     T7 terminator: transcription terminator for bacteriophage T7 RNA polymerase
>Addgene plasmid #154954 | pET28-6His-TEV-Nsp14 | addgene full sequence | sequence record 307815 | Addgene NGS Result
TGGCGAATGGG
[124 nt withheld, positions 12-135]
C
[91 nt withheld, positions 137-227]
A
[49 nt withheld, positions 229-277]
CCTTTGACGTTGGAGTCCACGTTCTTT
[37 nt withheld, positions 305-341]
ACCCTATCTCGGTCTATTCTTTTGATTTATAAGGGATTTTGCCGATTTCGGCCTATTGGTTAAAAAATGA
GCTGATTTAACAAAAATTTAACGCGAATTTTAACAAAATATTAACGCTTACAATTTAGGTGGCACTTTTC
GGGGAAATGTGCGCGGAACCCCTATTTGTTTATTTTTCTAAATACATTCAAATATGTATCCGCTCATGAA
TTAATTCTTAGAAAAACTCATCGAGCATCAAATGAAACTGCAATTTATTCATATCAGGATTATCAATACC
ATATTTTTGAAAAAGCCGTTTCTGTAATGAAGGAGAAAACTCACCGAGGCAGTTCCATAGGATGGCAAGA
TCCTGGTATCGGTCTGCGATTCCGACTCGTCCAACATCAATACAACCTATTAATTTCCCCTCGTCAAAAA
TAAGGTTATCAAGTGAGAAATCACCATGAGTGACGACTGAATCCGGTGAGAATGGCAAAAGTTTATGCAT
TTCTTTCCAGACTTGTTCAACAGGCCAGCCATTACGCTCGTCATCAAAATCACTCGCATCAACCAAACCG
TTATTCATTCGTGATTGCGCCTGAGCGAGACGAAATACGCGATCGCTGTTAAAAGGACAATTACAAACAG
GAATCGAATGCAACCGGCGCAGGAACACTGCCAGCGCATCAACAATATTTTCACCTGAATCAGGATATTC
TTCTAATACCTGGAATGCTGTTTTCCCGGGGATCGCAGTGGTGAGTAACCATGCATCATCAGGAGTACGG
ATAAAATGCTTGATGGTCGGAAGAGGCATAAATTCCGTCAGCCAGTTTAGTCTGACCATCTCATCTGTAA
CATCATTGGCAACGCTACCTTTGCCATGTTTCAGAAACAACTCTGGCGCATCGGGCTTCCCATACAATCG
ATAGATTGTCGCACCTGATTGCCCGACATTATCGCGAGCCCATTTATACCCATATAAATCAGCATCCATG
TTGGAATTTAATCGCGGCCTAGAGCAAGACGTTTCCCGTTGAATATGGCTCATAACACCCCTTGTATTAC
TGTTTATGTAAGCAGACAGTTTTATTGTTCATGACCAAAATCCCTTAACGTGAGTTTTCGTTCCACTGAG
CGTCAGACCCCGTAGAAAAGATCAAAGGATCTTCTTGAGATCCTTTTTTTCTGCGCGTAATCTGCTGCTT
GCAAACAAAAAAACCACCGCTACCAGCGGTGGTTTGTTTGCCGGATCAAGAGCTACCAACTCTTTTTCCG
AAGGTAACTGGCTTCAGCAGAGCGCAGATACCAAATACTGTCCTTCTAGTGTAGCCGTAGTTAGGCCACC
ACTTCAAGAACTCTGTAGCACCGCCTACATACCTCGCTCTGCTAATCCTGTTACCAGTGGCTGCTGCCAG
TGGCGATAAGTCGTGTCTTACCGGGTTGGACTCAAGACGATAGTTACCGGATAAGGCGCAGCGGTCGGGC
TGAACGGGGGGTTCGTGCACACAGCCCAGCTTGGAGCGAACGACCTACACCGAACTGAGATACCTACAGC
GTGAGCTATGAGAAAGCGCCACGCTTCCCGAAGGGAGAAAGGCGGACAGGTATCCGGTAAGCGGCAGGGT
CGGAACAGGAGAGCGCACGAGGGAGCTTCCAGGGGGAAACGCCTGGTATCTTTATAGTCCTGTCGGGTTT
CGCCACCTCTGACTTGAGCGTCGATTTTTGTGATGCTCGTCAGGGGGGCGGAGCCTATGGAAAAACGCCA
GCAACGCGGCCTTTTTACGGTTCCTGGCCTTTTGCTGGCCTTTTGCTCACATGTTCTTTCCTGCGTTATC
CCCTGATTCTGTGGATAACCGTATTACCGCCTTTGAGTGAGCTGATACCGCTCGCCGCAGCCGAACGACC
GAGCGCAGCGAGTCAGTGAGCGAGGAAGCGGAAGAGCGCCTGATGCGGTATTTTCTCCTTACGCATCTGT
GCGGTATTTCACACCGCAATGGTGCACTCTCAGTACAATCTGCTCTGATGCCGCATAGTTAAGCCAGTAT
ACACTCCGCTATCGCTACGTGACTGGGTCATGGCTGCGCCCCGACACCCGCCAACACCCGCTGACGCGCC
CTGACGGGCTTGTCTGCTCCCGGCATCCGCTTACAGACAAGCTGTGACCGTCTCCGGGAGCTGCATGTGT
CAGAGGTTTTCACCGTCATCACCGAAACGCGCGAGGCAGCTGCGGTAAAGCTCATCAGCGTGGTCGTGAA
GCGATTCACAGATGTCTGCCTGTTCATCCGCGTCCAGCTCGTTGAGTTTCTCCAGAAGCGTTAATGTCTG
GCTTCTGATAAAGCGGGCCATGTTAAGGGCGGTTTTTTCCTGTTTGGTCACTGATGCCTCCGTGTAAGGG
GGATTTCTGTTCATGGGGGTAATGATACCGATGAAACGAGAGAGGATGCTCACGATACGGGTTACTGATG
ATGAACATGCCCGGTTACTGGAACGTTGTGAGGGTAAACAACTGGCGGTATGGATGCGGCGGGACCAGAG
AAAAATCACTCAGGGTCAATGCCAGCGCTTCGTTAATACAGATGTAGGTGTTCCACAGGGTAGCCAGCAG
CATCCTGCGATGCAGATCCGGAACATAATGGTGCAGGGCGCTGACTTCCGCGTTTCCAGACTTTACGAAA
CACGGAAACCGAAGACCATTCATGTTGTTGCTCAGGTCGCAGACGTTTTGCAGCAGCAGTCGCTTCACGT
TCGCTCGCGTATCGGTGATTCATTCTGCTAACCAGTAAGGCAACCCCGCCAGCCTAGCCGGGTCCTCAAC
GACAGGAGCACGATCATGCGCACCCGTGGGGCCGCCATGCCGGCGATAATGGCCTGCTTCTCGCCGAAAC
GTTTGGTGGCGGGACCAGTGACGAAGGCTTGAGCGAGGGCGTGCAAGATTCCGAATACCGCAAGCGACAG
GCCGATCATCGTCGCGCTCCAGCGAAAGCGGTCCTCGCCGAAAATGACCCAGAGCGCTGCCGGCACCTGT
CCTACGAGTTGCATGATAAAGAAGACAGTCATAAGTGCGGCGACGATAGTCATGCCCCGCGCCCACCGGA
AGGAGCTGACTGGGTTGAAGGCTCTCAAGGGCATCGGTCGAGATCCCGGTGCCTAATGAGTGAGCTAACT
TACATTAATTGCGTTGCGCTCACTGCCCGCTTTCCAGTCGGGAAACCTGTCGTGCCAGCTGCATTAATGA
ATCGGCCAACGCGCGGGGAGAGGCGGTTTGCGTATTGGGCGCCAGGGTGGTTTTTCTTTTCACCAGTGAG
ACGGGCAACAGCTGATTGCCCTTCACCGCCTGGCCCTGAGAGAGTTGCAGCAAGCGGTCCACGCTGGTTT
GCCCCAGCAGGCGAAAATCCTGTTTGATGGTGGTTAACGGCGGGATATAACATGAGCTGTCTTCGGTATC
GTCGTATCCCACTACCGAGATATCCGCACCAACGCGCAGCCCGGACTCGGTAATGGCGCGCATTGCGCCC
AGCGCCATCTGATCGTTGGCAACCAGCATCGCAGTGGGAACGATGCCCTCATTCAGCATTTGCATGGTTT
GTTGAAAACCGGACATGGCACTCCAGTCGCCTTCCCGTTCCGCTATCGGCTGAATTTGATTGCGAGTGAG
ATATTTATGCCAGCCAGCCAGACGCAGACGCGCCGAGACAGAACTTAATGGGCCCGCTAACAGCGCGATT
TGCTGGTGACCCAATGCGACCAGATGCTCCACGCCCAGTCGCGTACCGTCTTCATGGGAGAAAATAATAC
TGTTGATGGGTGTCTGGTCAGAGACATCAAGAAATAACGCCGGAACATTAGTGCAGGCAGCTTCCACAGC
AATGGCATCCTGGTCATCCAGCGGATAGTTAATGATCAGCCCACTGACGCGTTGCGCGAGAAGATTGTGC
ACCGCCGCTTTACAGGCTTCGACGCCGCTTCGTTCTACCATCGACACCACCACGCTGGCACCCAGTTGAT
CGGCGCGAGATTTAATCGCCGCGACAATTTGCGACGGCGCGTGCAGGGCCAGACTGGAGGTGGCAACGCC
AATCAGCAACGACTGTTTGCCCGCCAGTTGTTGTGCCACGCGGTTGGGAATGTAATTCAGCTCCGCCATC
GCCGCTTCCACTTTTTCCCGCGTTTTCGCAGAAACGTGGCTGGCCTGGTTCACCACGCGGGAAACGGTCT
GATAAGAGACACCGGCATACTCTGCGACATCGTATAACGTTACTGGTTTCACATTCACCACCCTGAATTG
ACTCTCTTCCGGGCGCTATCATGCCATACCGCGAAAGGTTTTGCGCCATTCGATGGTGTCCGGGATCTCG
ACGCTCTCCCTTATGCGACTCCTGCATTAGGAAGCAGCCCAGTAGTAGGTTGAGGCCGTTGAGCACCGCC
GCCGCAAGGAATGGTGCATGCAAGGAGATGGCGCCCAACAGTCCCCCGGCCACGGGGCCTGCCACCATAC
CCACGCCGAAACAAGCGCTCATGAGCCCGAAGTGGCGAGCCCGATCTTCCCCATCGGTGATGTCGGCGAT
ATAGGCGCCAGCAACCGCACCTGTGGCGCCGGTGATGCCGGCCACGATGCGTCCGGCGTAGAGGATCGAG
ATCTCGATCCCGCGAAATTAATACGACTCACTATAGGGGAATTGTGAGCGGATAACAATTCCCCTCTAGA
AATAATTTTGTTTAACTTTAAGAAGGAGATATACCATGGGACATCACCATCATCATCACGAAAATCTATA
CTTCCAAGGAGCTGAAAATGTAACGGGCTTGTTTAAAGACTGTAGTAAAGTGATCACAGGACTCCACCCC
ACACAAGCACCTACCCACCTTTCCGTAGATACGAAGTTCAAAACGGAAGGATTGTGTGTGGATATACCAG
GGATACCAAAGGATATGACGTACCGAAGGCTGATTTCCATGATGGGTTTTAAGATGAATTACCAAGTTAA
TGGCTACCCCAACATGTTCATCACCAGGGAGGAGGCAATTAGACACGTAAGAGCCTGGATAGGCTTCGAT
GTTGAAGGTTGCCATGCAACCCGGGAAGCCGTAGGCACAAACCTTCCGTTGCAGCTTGGCTTTTCCACGG
GCGTCAACCTCGTTGCCGTACCGACTGGCTATGTTGACACGCCGAACAACACCGATTTCTCTCGCGTAAG
TGCTAAGCCTCCTCCGGGAGATCAATTCAAGCATCTTATACCTCTCATGTACAAGGGACTGCCGTGGAAT
GTAGTTCGCATTAAGATCGTGCAGATGCTCTCCGATACTTTGAAAAATCTGAGCGACAGGGTGGTCTTCG
TTCTGTGGGCACATGGCTTCGAACTTACTTCTATGAAATACTTTGTAAAAATCGGGCCCGAGCGGACATG
TTGTTTGTGCGACCGACGAGCTACTTGTTTTAGCACAGCATCTGACACCTACGCATGCTGGCACCACAGT
ATAGGCTTCGATTACGTCTACAATCCCTTTATGATAGACGTACAACAATGGGGCTTTACGGGTAACTTGC
AGAGTAATCACGATCTTTACTGCCAAGTTCATGGGAACGCACACGTGGCCTCCTGCGATGCGATAATGAC
GAGGTGCTTGGCCGTGCACGAGTGCTTTGTTAAGCGGGTCGATTGGACTATAGAGTATCCCATAATCGGT
GACGAACTTAAAATTAATGCTGCATGCAGGAAAGTGCAGCACATGGTAGTAAAAGCAGCGCTCCTCGCGG
ATAAGTTTCCTGTGCTCCACGATATCGGCAACCCTAAGGCCATTAAATGCGTCCCCCAAGCTGATGTAGA
GTGGAAATTCTATGACGCTCAGCCATGTAGTGACAAAGCATACAAGATTGAAGAATTGTTTTATTCATAT
GCGACACACTCCGATAAGTTCACTGACGGAGTTTGTCTCTTTTGGAACTGTAATGTTGATAGGTATCCGG
CGAATAGCATAGTGTGTCGATTTGACACGCGCGTTCTCTCTAATTTGAACCTCCCTGGCTGCGACGGGGG
GTCTTTGTACGTAAACAAGCATGCATTTCATACCCCAGCTTTTGACAAATCCGCTTTCGTAAATCTGAAA
CAACTTCCCTTCTTCTATTATTCAGATAGCCCTTGCGAATCTCACGGTAAGCAAGTGGTTAGTGACATTG
ACTATGTACCACTTAAAAGTGCAACGTGCATTACACGATGCAATTTGGGGGGCGCGGTTTGCCGACACCA
TGCCAACGAATACAGATTGTACCTGGATGCATATAACATGATGATAAGTGCAGGGTTTAGTCTTTGGGTG
TATAAGCAGTTCGATACGTATAATCTCTGGAACACATTTACCCGATTGCAGTAGCTCGAGCACCACCACC
ACCACCACTGAGATCCGGCTGCTAACAAAGCCCGAAAGGAAGCTGAGTTGGCTGCTGCCACCGCTGAGCA
ATAACTAGCATAACCCCTTGGGGCCTCTAAACGGGTCTTGAGGGGTTTTTTGCTGAAAGGAGGAACTATA
TCCGGAT
