>Addgene plasmid #154954 | pET28-6His-TEV-Nsp14 | depositor partial sequence | sequence record 299942 | Open reading frame of 6His-TEV-Nsp14
ATGGGACATCACCATCATCATCACGAAAATCTATACTTCCAAGGAGCTGAAAATGTAACGGGCTTGTTTA
AAGACTGTAGTAAAGTGATCACAGGACTCCACCCCACACAAGCACCTACCCACCTTTCCGTAGATACGAA
GTTCAAAACGGAAGGATTGTGTGTGGATATACCAGGGATACCAAAGGATATGACGTACCGAAGGCTGATT
TCCATGATGGGTTTTAAGATGAATTACCAAGTTAATGGCTACCCCAACATGTTCATCACCAGGGAGGAGG
CAATTAGACACGTAAGAGCCTGGATAGGCTTCGATGTTGAAGGTTGCCATGCAACCCGGGAAGCCGTAGG
CACAAACCTTCCGTTGCAGCTTGGCTTTTCCACGGGCGTCAACCTCGTTGCCGTACCGACTGGCTATGTT
GACACGCCGAACAACACCGATTTCTCTCGCGTAAGTGCTAAGCCTCCTCCGGGAGATCAATTCAAGCATC
TTATACCTCTCATGTACAAGGGACTGCCGTGGAATGTAGTTCGCATTAAGATCGTGCAGATGCTCTCCGA
TACTTTGAAAAATCTGAGCGACAGGGTGGTCTTCGTTCTGTGGGCACATGGCTTCGAACTTACTTCTATG
AAATACTTTGTAAAAATCGGGCCCGAGCGGACATGTTGTTTGTGCGACCGACGAGCTACTTGTTTTAGCA
CAGCATCTGACACCTACGCATGCTGGCACCACAGTATAGGCTTCGATTACGTCTACAATCCCTTTATGAT
AGACGTACAACAATGGGGCTTTACGGGTAACTTGCAGAGTAATCACGATCTTTACTGCCAAGTTCATGGG
AACGCACACGTGGCCTCCTGCGATGCGATAATGACGAGGTGCTTGGCCGTGCACGAGTGCTTTGTTAAGC
GGGTCGATTGGACTATAGAGTATCCCATAATCGGTGACGAACTTAAAATTAATGCTGCATGCAGGAAAGT
GCAGCACATGGTAGTAAAAGCAGCGCTCCTCGCGGATAAGTTTCCTGTGCTCCACGATATCGGCAACCCT
AAGGCCATTAAATGCGTCCCCCAAGCTGATGTAGAGTGGAAATTCTATGACGCTCAGCCATGTAGTGACA
AAGCATACAAGATTGAAGAATTGTTTTATTCATATGCGACACACTCCGATAAGTTCACTGACGGAGTTTG
TCTCTTTTGGAACTGTAATGTTGATAGGTATCCGGCGAATAGCATAGTGTGTCGATTTGACACGCGCGTT
CTCTCTAATTTGAACCTCCCTGGCTGCGACGGGGGGTCTTTGTACGTAAACAAGCATGCATTTCATACCC
CAGCTTTTGACAAATCCGCTTTCGTAAATCTGAAACAACTTCCCTTCTTCTATTATTCAGATAGCCCTTG
CGAATCTCACGGTAAGCAAGTGGTTAGTGACATTGACTATGTACCACTTAAAAGTGCAACGTGCATTACA
CGATGCAATTTGGGGGGCGCGGTTTGCCGACACCATGCCAACGAATACAGATTGTACCTGGATGCATATA
ACATGATGATAAGTGCAGGGTTTAGTCTTTGGGTGTATAAGCAGTTCGATACGTATAATCTCTGGAACAC
ATTTACCCGATTGCAGTAG
